Addgene plasmid #168455: pTL394
Purpose: pGBKT7 yeast two-hybrid plasmid
Depositing lab: Sophien Kamoun. Depositing organization: Sainsbury Laboratory, Norwich. Publication: A single amino acid polymorphism in a conserved effector of the multihost blast fungus pathogen expands host-target binding spectrum. Bentham AR, Petit-Houdenot Y, Win J, Chuma I, Terauchi R, Banfield MJ, Kamoun S, Langner T. PLoS Pathog. 2021 Nov 10;17(11):e1009957. doi: 10.1371/journal.ppat.1009957. eCollection 2021 Nov. PubMed 34758051.
Backbone
  Vector backbone: pGBKT7
  Vector type: Yeast Expression
Growth in bacteria
  Bacterial resistance: Kanamycin, 50 μg/mL
  Growth temperature: 37°C
  Growth strain: DH5alpha
  Copy number: High Copy
Gene/Insert
  Gene/Insert name: LOC_ Os03g02070
  Species: Oryza sativa
  Cloning method: Unknown
Terms and licenses: Academic/Nonprofit Terms; Industry Terms: Not Available to Industry
How to cite: pTL394 was a gift from Sophien Kamoun (Addgene plasmid # 168455 ; http://n2t.net/addgene:168455 ; RRID:Addgene_168455)
