[The description below was written by a language model from this plasmid's Addgene catalogue record and pLannotate feature annotations shown in this document.]
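Description:
pTL394 is a yeast two-hybrid bait plasmid built on the pGBKT7 backbone, a yeast expression shuttle vector of about 7.5 kb. In E. coli it replicates from a high-copy ColE1/pUC-type origin and is selected with kanamycin through the Tn5 NeoR/KanR gene, which is driven by a bla-type promoter. In Saccharomyces cerevisiae it is maintained episomally by the 2μ origin and selected by tryptophan prototrophy through the TRP1 marker with its own promoter. An f1 origin is also present. The short lac, lacI, rop, bom, ble and poly(A) fragments called in the annotation look like backbone remnants rather than functional parts.

The expression cassette uses the yeast ADH1 promoter to drive the GAL4 DNA-binding domain, followed by the insert and then the T7 and ADH1 terminators. A T7 promoter lies between the GAL4 domain and the insert, which in this vector family allows in vitro transcription of the insert without the GAL4 portion. The catalogue lists the insert as the rice (Oryza sativa) locus LOC_Os03g02070. The automated annotation marks a roughly 225 bp stretch in this position as resembling Arabidopsis HIPP39, a probable heavy-metal-binding protein, so the rice sequence likely encodes a related heavy-metal-associated domain. The record does not say whether the full-length gene or only a domain was cloned, and the cloning method is not given.

The resulting GAL4 DNA-binding-domain fusion would be paired with activation-domain prey constructs to test protein–protein interactions in yeast. The associated publication concerns binding of host targets by a conserved effector of the blast fungus.
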