Features (pLannotate 1.2.2; 24 found; start..end, strand, type, name):
     30..734     +  promoter       ADH1 promoter: S. cerevisiae ADH1; promoter for alcohol dehydrogenase 1
    762..1202    +  CDS            GAL4 DNA binding domain: DNA binding domain of the GAL4 transcriptional activator; Saccharomyces cerevisiae GAL4 (truncated)
   1213..1231    +  promoter       T7 promoter: promoter for bacteriophage T7 RNA polymerase
   1308..1532    +  CDS            HIPP39 (fragment): HIP39_ARATH - Experimental evidence at transcript level: Swiss-Prot protein existence level 2. Probable heavy-metal-binding protein. From Arabidopsis thaliana (Mouse-ear cress).
   1586..1633    +  terminator     T7 terminator: transcription terminator for bacteriophage T7 RNA polymerase
   1660..1847    +  terminator     ADH1 terminator: S. cerevisiae ADH1; transcription terminator for the S. cerevisiae alcohol dehydrogenase 1 (ADH1) gene
   1895..1911    -  protein_bind   lac operator: The lac repressor binds to the lac operator to inhibit transcription in E. coli. This inhibition can be relieved by adding lactose or isopropyl-β-D-thiogalactopyranoside (IPTG). lac repressor encoded by lacI
   1919..1949    -  promoter       lac promoter: promoter for the E. coli lac operon
   1964..1985    -  protein_bind   CAP binding site: CAP binding activates transcription in the presence of cAMP. E. coli catabolite activator protein
   1998..2090    -  CDS            lacI (fragment): lac repressor; lacI; The lac repressor binds to the lac operator to inhibit transcription in E. coli. This inhibition can be relieved by adding lactose or isopropyl-β-D-thiogalactopyranoside (IPTG).
   2273..2861    -  rep_origin     ori: high-copy-number ColE1/pMB1/pBR322/pUC origin of replication
   3083..3099    +  polyA_signal   bGH poly(A) signal (fragment): bovine growth hormone polyadenylation signal
   3190..3237    -  polyA_signal   HSV TK poly(A) signal: herpes simplex virus thymidine kinase polyadenylation signal (Cole and Stacy, 1985)
   3296..3448    -  CDS            ble (fragment): BLE_KLEPN - Experimental evidence at protein level: Swiss-Prot protein existence level 1. Binding protein with a strong affinity to the bleomycin family of antibiotics. Binds to CL990; an antimitotic-antibiotic compound. From Klebsiella pneumoniae.
   3469..4263    -  CDS            NeoR/KanR: aminoglycoside phosphotransferase from Tn5; aph(3')-II (or nptII); confers resistance to neomycin, kanamycin, and G418 (Geneticin®)
   4264..4368    -  promoter       AmpR promoter: bla
   4395..5737    -  rep_origin     2μ ori: yeast 2μ plasmid origin of replication
   5805..5840    +  CDS            rop (fragment): Rop protein, which maintains plasmids at low copy number; rop
   5942..5991    +  misc_feature   bom (fragment): basis of mobility region from pBR322
   6130..6277    +  promoter       TRP1 promoter: S. cerevisiae TRP1
   6278..6952    +  CDS            TRP1: phosphoribosylanthranilate isomerase, required for tryptophan biosynthesis; S. cerevisiae TRP1; yeast auxotrophic marker
   7003..7054    +  misc_feature   bom (fragment): basis of mobility region from pBR322
   7082..7510    -  rep_origin     f1 ori (sequence partly withheld): f1 bacteriophage origin of replication; arrow indicates direction of (+) strand synthesis
   7514..29      -  CDS            lacZα (fragment) (across the origin): LacZα fragment of β-galactosidase; lacZ fragment
>Addgene plasmid #168455 | pTL394 | addgene full sequence | sequence record 349967 | Addgene NGS Result
CGGTGCGGGCCTCTTCGCTATTACGCCAGATCCTTTTGTTGTTTCCGGGTGTACAATATGGACTTCCTCT
TTTCTGGCAACCAAACCCATACATCGGGATTCCTATAATACCTTCGTTGGTCTCCCTAACATGTAGGTGG
CGGAGGGGAGATATACAATAGAACAGATACCAGACAAGACATAATGGGCTAAACAAGACTACACCAATTA
CACTGCCTCATTGATGGTGGTACATAACGAACTAATACTGTAGCCCTAGACTTGATAGCCATCATCATAT
CGAAGTTTCACTACCCTTTTTCCATTTGCCATCTATTGAAGTAATAATAGGCGCATGCAACTTCTTTTCT
TTTTTTTTCTTTTCTCTCTCCCCCGTTGTTGTCTCACCATATCCGCAATGACAAAAAAATGATGGAAGAC
ACTAAAGGAAAAAATTAACGACAAAGACAGCACCAACAGATGTCGTTGTTCCAGAGCTGATGAGGGGTAT
CTCGAAGCACACGAAACTTTTTCCTTCCTTCATTCACGCACACTACTCTCTAATGAGCAACGGTATACGG
CCTTCCTTCCAGTTACTTGAATTTGAAATAAAAAAAAGTTTGCTGTCTTGCTATCAAGTATAAATAGACC
TGCAATTATTAATCTTTTGTTTCCTCGTCATTGTTCTCGTTCCCTTTCTTCCTTGTTTCTTTTTCTGCAC
AATATTTCAAGCTATACCAAGCATACAATCAACTCCAAGCTTGAAGCAAGCCTCCTGAAAGATGAAGCTA
CTGTCTTCTATCGAACAAGCATGCGATATTTGCCGACTTAAAAAGCTCAAGTGCTCCAAAGAAAAACCGA
AGTGCGCCAAGTGTCTGAAGAACAACTGGGAGTGTCGCTACTCTCCCAAAACCAAAAGGTCTCCGCTGAC
TAGGGCACATCTGACAGAAGTGGAATCAAGGCTAGAAAGACTGGAACAGCTATTTCTACTGATTTTTCCT
CGAGAAGACCTTGACATGATTTTGAAAATGGATTCTTTACAGGATATAAAAGCATTGTTAACAGGATTAT
TTGTACAAGATAATGTGAATAAAGATGCCGTCACAGATAGATTGGCTTCAGTGGAGACTGATATGCCTCT
AACATTGAGACAGCATAGAATAAGTGCGACATCATCATCGGAAGAGAGTAGTAACAAAGGTCAAAGACAG
TTGACTGTATCGCCGGAATTTGTAATACGACTCACTATAGGGCGAGCCGCCATCATGGAGGAGCAGAAGC
TGATCTCAGAGGAGGACCTGCATATGGCCATGGAGGCCGAATTCGCCCAGAAAGTGGTGCTGAAAGTGCC
GACCATGACCGACGAAAAAACTAAACAGAAGGCCATTGAAGCCGTGGCCGATATCTATGGCATCGATAGC
ATCGCCGCCGACCTGAAAGACAACAAAATGACCATCATTGGCGACATGGATACCGTGGAGATCGCCAAAA
AGCTGCGCAAGATCGGCAAGATCGATATCGTGAGCGTGGGCCCGGCCAAGGAAGAGAAAAAACCGGAGAA
AAAAGAAGAGAAAAAAGGATCCGTCGACCTGCAGCGGCCGCATAACTAGCATAACCCCTTGGGGCCTCTA
AACGGGTCTTGAGGGGTTTTTTGCGCGCTTGCAGCCAAGCTAATTCCGGGCGAATTTCTTATGATTTATG
ATTTTTATTATTAAATAAGTTATAAAAAAAATAAGTGTATACAAATTTTAAAGTGACTCTTAGGTTTTAA
AACGAAAATTCTTATTCTTGAGTAACTCTTTCCTGTAGGTCAGGTTGCTTTCTCAGGTATAGCATGAGGT
CGCTCTTATTGACCACACCTCTACCGGCATGCAAGCTTGGCGTAATCATGGTCATAGCTGTTTCCTGTGT
GAAATTGTTATCCGCTCACAATTCCACACAACATACGAGCCGGAAGCATAAAGTGTAAAGCCTGGGGTGC
CTAATGAGTGAGCTAACTCACATTAATTGCGTTGCGCTCACTGCCCGCTTTCCAGTCGGGAAACCTGTCG
TGCCAGCTGCATTAATGAATCGGCCAACGCGCGGGGAGAGGCGGTTTGCGTATTGGGCGCTCTTCCGCTT
CCTCGCTCACTGACTCGCTGCGCTCGGTCGTTCGGCTGCGGCGAGCGGTATCAGCTCACTCAAAGGCGGT
AATACGGTTATCCACAGAATCAGGGGATAACGCAGGAAAGAACATGTGAGCAAAAGGCCAGCAAAAGGCC
AGGAACCGTAAAAAGGCCGCGTTGCTGGCGTTTTTCCATAGGCTCCGCCCCCCTGACGAGCATCACAAAA
ATCGACGCTCAAGTCAGAGGTGGCGAAACCCGACAGGACTATAAAGATACCAGGCGTTTCCCCCTGGAAG
CTCCCTCGTGCGCTCTCCTGTTCCGACCCTGCCGCTTACCGGATACCTGTCCGCCTTTCTCCCTTCGGGA
AGCGTGGCGCTTTCTCATAGCTCACGCTGTAGGTATCTCAGTTCGGTGTAGGTCGTTCGCTCCAAGCTGG
GCTGTGTGCACGAACCCCCCGTTCAGCCCGACCGCTGCGCCTTATCCGGTAACTATCGTCTTGAGTCCAA
CCCGGTAAGACACGACTTATCGCCACTGGCAGCAGCCACTGGTAACAGGATTAGCAGAGCGAGGTATGTA
GGCGGTGCTACAGAGTTCTTGAAGTGGTGGCCTAACTACGGCTACACTAGAAGAACAGTATTTGGTATCT
GCGCTCTGCTGAAGCCAGTTACCTTCGGAAAAAGAGTTGGTAGCTCTTGATCCGGCAAACAAACCACCGC
TGGTAGCGGTGGTTTTTTTGTTTGCAAGCAGCAGATTACGCGCAGAAAAAAAGGATCTCAAGAAGATCCT
TTGATCTTTTCTACGGGGTCTGACGCTCAGTGGAACGAAAACTCACGTTAAGGGATTTTGGTCATGAGAT
TATCAAAAAGGATCTTCACCTAGATCCTTTTAAATTAAAAATGAAGTTTTAAATCAATCTAAAGTATATA
TGAGTAACCTGAGGCTATGGCAGGGCCTGCCGCCCCGACGTTGGCTGCGAGCCCTGGGCCTTCACCCGAA
CTTGGGGGGTGGGGTGGGGAAAAGGAAGAAACGCGGGCGTATTGGCCCCAATGGGGTCTCGGTGGGGTAT
CGACAGAGTGCCAGCCCTGGGACCGAACCCCGCGTTTATGAACAAACGACCCAACACCGTGCGTTTTATT
CTGTCTTTTTATTGCCGTCATAGCGCGGGTTCCTTCCGGTATTGTCTCCTTCCGTGTTTCAGTTAGCCTC
CCCCTAGGGTGGGCGAAGAACTCCAGCATGAGATCCCCGCGCTGGAGGATCATCCAGCCGGCGTCCCGGA
AAACGATTCCGAAGCCCAACCTTTCATAGAAGGCGGCGGTGGAATCGAAATCTCGTGATGGCAGGTTGGG
CGTCGCTTGGTCGGTCATTTCGAACCCCAGAGTCCCGCTCAGAAGAACTCGTCAAGAAGGCGATAGAAGG
CGATGCGCTGCGAATCGGGAGCGGCGATACCGTAAAGCACGAGGAAGCGGTCAGCCCATTCGCCGCCAAG
CTCTTCAGCAATATCACGGGTAGCCAACGCTATGTCCTGATAGCGGTCCGCCACACCCAGCCGGCCACAG
TCGATGAATCCAGAAAAGCGGCCATTTTCCACCATGATATTCGGCAAGCAGGCATCGCCATGAGTCACGA
CGAGATCCTCGCCGTCGGGCATGCTCGCCTTGAGCCTGGCGAACAGTTCGGCTGGCGCGAGCCCCTGATG
CTCTTCGTCCAGATCATCCTGATCGACAAGACCGGCTTCCATCCGAGTACGTGCTCGCTCGATGCGATGT
TTCGCTTGGTGGTCGAATGGGCAGGTAGCCGGATCAAGCGTATGCAGCCGCCGCATTGCATCAGCCATGA
TGGATACTTTCTCGGCAGGAGCAAGGTGAGATGACAGGAGATCCTGCCCCGGCACTTCGCCCAATAGCAG
CCAGTCCCTTCCCGCTTCAGTGACAACGTCGAGCACAGCTGCGCAAGGAACGCCCGTCGTGGCCAGCCAC
GATAGCCGCGCTGCCTCGTCTTGCAGTTCATTCAGGGCACCGGACAGGTCGGTCTTGACAAAAAGAACCG
GGCGCCCCTGCGCTGACAGCCGGAACACGGCGGCATCAGAGCAGCCGATTGTCTGTTGTGCCCAGTCATA
GCCGAATAGCCTCTCCACCCAAGCGGCCGGAGAACCTGCGTGCAATCCATCTTGTTCAATCATACTCTTC
CTTTTTCAATATTATTGAAGCATTTATCAGGGTTATTGTCTCATGAGCGGATACATATTTGAATGTATTT
AGAAAAATAAACAAATAGGGGTTCCGCGCACATTTCCCCGAAAAGTGCCACCTGAACGAAGCATCTGTGC
TTCATTTTGTAGAACAAAAATGCAACGCGAGAGCGCTAATTTTTCAAACAAAGAATCTGAGCTGCATTTT
TACAGAACAGAAATGCAACGCGAAAGCGCTATTTTACCAACGAAGAATCTGTGCTTCATTTTTGTAAAAC
AAAAATGCAACGCGAGAGCGCTAATTTTTCAAACAAAGAATCTGAGCTGCATTTTTACAGAACAGAAATG
CAACGCGAGAGCGCTATTTTACCAACAAAGAATCTATACTTCTTTTTTGTTCTACAAAAATGCATCCCGA
GAGCGCTATTTTTCTAACAAAGCATCTTAGATTACTTTTTTTCTCCTTTGTGCGCTCTATAATGCAGTCT
CTTGATAACTTTTTGCACTGTAGGTCCGTTAAGGTTAGAAGAAGGCTACTTTGGTGTCTATTTTCTCTTC
CATAAAAAAAGCCTGACTCCACTTCCCGCGTTTACTGATTACTAGCGAAGCTGCGGGTGCATTTTTTCAA
GATAAAGGCATCCCCGATTATATTCTATACCGATGTGGATTGCGCATACTTTGTGAACAGAAAGTGATAG
CGTTGATGATTCTTCATTGGTCAGAAAATTATGAACGGTTTCTTCTATTTTGTCTCTATATACTACGTAT
AGGAAATGTTTACATTTTCGTATTGTTTTCGATTCACTCTATGAATAGTTCTTACTACAATTTTTTTGTC
TAAAGAGTAATACTAGAGATAAACATAAAAAATGTAGAGGTCGAGTTTAGATGCAAGTTCAAGGAGCGAA
AGGTGGATGGGTAGGTTATATAGGGATATAGCACAGAGATATATAGCAAAGAGATACTTTTGAGCAATGT
TTGTGGAAGCGGTATTCGCAATATTTTAGTAGCTCGTTACAGTCCGGTGCGTTTTTGGTTTTTTGAAAGT
GCGTCTTCAGAGCGCTTTTGGTTTTCAAAAGCGCTCTGAAGTTCCTATACTTTCTAGAGAATAGGAACTT
CGGAATAGGAACTTCAAAGCGTTTCCGAAAACGAGCGCTTCCGAAAATGCAACGCGAGCTGCGCACATAC
AGCTCACTGTTCACGTCGCACCTATATCTGCGTGTTGCCTGTATATATATATACATGAGAAGAACGGCAT
AGTGCGTGTTTATGCTTAAATGCGTACTTATATGCGTCTATTTATGTAGGATGAAAGGTAGTCTAGTACC
TCCTGTGATATTATCCCATTCCATGCGGGGTATCGTATGCTTCCTTCAGCACTACCCTTTAGCTGTTCTA
TATGCTGCCACTCCTCAATTGGATTAGTCTCATCCTTCAATGCTATCATTTCCTTTGATATTGGATCATA
CTAAGAAACCATTATTATCATGACATTAACCTATAAAAATAGGCGTATCACGAGGCCCTTTCGTCTCGCG
CGTTTCGGTGATGACGGTGAAAACCTCTGACACATGCAGCTCCCGGAGACGGTCACAGCTTGTCTGTAAG
CGGATGCCGGGAGCAGACAAGCCCGTCAGGGCGCGTCAGCGGGTGTTGGCGGGTGTCGGGGCTGGCTTAA
CTATGCGGCATCAGAGCAGATTGTACTGAGAGTGCACCATAGATCAACGACATTACTATATATATAATAT
AGGAAGCATTTAATAGAACAGCATCGTAATATATGTGTACTTTGCAGTTATGACGCCAGATGGCAGTAGT
GGAAGATATTCTTTATTGAAAAATAGCTTGTCACCTTACGTACAATCTTGATCCGGAGCTTTTCTTTTTT
TGCCGATTAAGAATTAATTCGGTCGAAAAAAGAAAAGGAGAGGGCCAAGAGGGAGGGCATTGGTGACTAT
TGAGCACGTGAGTATACGTGATTAAGCACACAAAGGCAGCTTGGAGTATGTCTGTTATTAATTTCACAGG
TAGTTCTGGTCCATTGGTGAAAGTTTGCGGCTTGCAGAGCACAGAGGCCGCAGAATGTGCTCTAGATTCC
GATGCTGACTTGCTGGGTATTATATGTGTGCCCAATAGAAAGAGAACAATTGACCCGGTTATTGCAAGGA
AAATTTCAAGTCTTGTAAAAGCATATAAAAATAGTTCAGGCACTCCGAAATACTTGGTTGGCGTGTTTCG
TAATCAACCTAAGGAGGATGTTTTGGCTCTGGTCAATGATTACGGCATTGATATCGTCCAACTGCATGGA
GATGAGTCGTGGCAAGAATACCAAGAGTTCCTCGGTTTGCCAGTTATTAAAAGACTCGTATTTCCAAAAG
ACTGCAACATACTACTCAGTGCAGCTTCACAGAAACCTCATTCGTTTATTCCCTTGTTTGATTCAGAAGC
AGGTGGGACAGGTGAACTTTTGGATTGGAACTCGATTTCTGACTGGGTTGGAAGGCAAGAGAGCCCCGAA
AGCTTACATTTTATGTTAGCTGGTGGACTGACGCCAGAAAATGTTGGTGATGCGCTTAGATTAAATGGCG
TTATTGGTGTTGATGTAAGCGGAGGTGTGGAGACAAATGGTGTAAAAGACTCTAACAAAATAGCAAATTT
CGTCAAAAATGCTAAGAAATAGGTTATTACTGAGTAGTATTTATTTAAGTATTGTTTGTGCACTTGCCGA
TCTATGCGGTGTGAAATACCGCACAGATGCGTAAGGAGAAAATACCGCATCAGGAAATTGTAAGCGTTAA
TATTTTGTTAAAATTCGCGTTAAATTTTTGTTAAATCAGCTCATTTTTTAACCAATAGGCCGAAATCGGC
AAAATCCCTTATAAATCAAAAGAATAGACCGAGATAGGGT
[37 nt withheld, positions 7181-7217]
AAAGAACGTGGACTCCAACGTCAAAGG
[49 nt withheld, positions 7245-7293]
T
[91 nt withheld, positions 7295-7385]
G
[124 nt withheld, positions 7387-7510]
CCATTCGCCATTCAGGCTGCGCAACTGTTGGGAAGGGCGAT
