>Addgene plasmid #168455 | pTL394 | depositor partial sequence | sequence record 326555 | insert
GAATTCGCCCAGAAAGTGGTGCTGAAAGTGCCGACCATGACCGACGAAAAAACTAAACAGAAGGCCATTG
AAGCCGTGGCCGATATCTATGGCATCGATAGCATCGCCGCCGACCTGAAAGACAACAAAATGACCATCAT
TGGCGACATGGATACCGTGGAGATCGCCAAAAAGCTGCGCAAGATCGGCAAGATCGATATCGTGAGCGTG
GGCCCGGCCAAGGAAGAGAAAAAACCGGAGAAAAAAGAAGAGAAAAAAGGATCC
